>Addgene plasmid #54634 | tdEos-N1 | depositor partial sequence | sequence record 85031 | insert sequence
GACGTCAGATCCGCTAGCGCTACCGGACTCAGATCTCGAGCTCAAGCTTCGAATTCTGCAGTCGACGGTA
CCGCGGGCCCGGGATCCACCGGTCGCCACCATGAGTGCGATTAAGCCAGACATGAAGATCAACCTCCGTA
TGGAAGGCAACGTAAACGGGCACCACTTTGTGATCGACGGAGATGGTACAGGCAAGCCTTTTGAGGGAAA
ACAGAGTATGGATCTTGAAGTCAAAGAGGGCGGACCTCTGCCTTTTGCCTTTGATATCCTGACCACTGCA
TTCCATTACGGCAACAGGGTATTCGCCGAATATCCAGACCACATACAAGACTATTTTAAGCAGTCGTTTC
CTAAGGGGTATTCGTGGGAACGAAGCTTGACTTTCGAAGACGGGGGCATTTGCATTGCCAGAAACGACAT
AACAATGGAAGGGGACACTTTCTATAATAAAGTTCGATTTCACGGTGTAAACTTTCCCGCCAATGGTCCA
GTTATGCAGAAGAAGACGCTGAAATGGGAGCCCTCCACTGAGAAAATGTATGTGCGTGATGGAGTGCTGA
CTGGTGATATTCGCATGGCTTTGTTGCTTGAAGGAAATGCCCATTACCGATGTGACTTCAGAACTACTTA
CAAAGCTAAGGAGAAGGGTGTCAAGTTACCAGGCTACCACTTTGTGGACCACTGCATTGAGATTTTAAGC
CATGACAAAGATTACAACAAGGTTAAGCTGTATGAGCATGCTGTTGCTCATTCTGGATTGCCTGACAATG
CCAGACGATCCGGTAGCGGTCACGGTACTGGTTCTACTGGTTCTGGTTCTTCTGAGAGTGCGATTAAGCC
AGACATGAAGATCAACCTCCGTATGGAAGGCAACGTAAACGGGCACCACTTTGTGATCGACGGAGATGGT
ACAGGCAAGCCTTTTGAGGGAAAACAGAGTATGGATCTTGAAGTCAAAGAGGGCGGACCTCTGCCTTTTG
CCTTTGATATCCTGACCACTGCATTCCATTACGGCAACAGGGTATTCGCCGAATATCCAGACCACATACA
AGACTATTTTAAGCAGTCGTTTCCTAAGGGGTATTCGTGGGAACGAAGCTTGACTTTCGAAGACGGGGGC
ATTTGCATTGCCAGAAACGACATAACAATGGAAGGGGACACTTTCTATAATAAAGTTCGATTTCACGGTG
TAAACTTTCCCGCCAATGGTCCAGTTATGCAGAAGAAGACGCTGAAATGGGAGCCCTCCACTGAGAAAAT
GTATGTGCGTGATGGAGTGCTGACTGGTGATATTCGCATGGCTTTGTTGCTTGAAGGAAATGCCCATTAC
CGATGTGACTTCAGAACTACTTACAAAGCTAAGGAGAAGGGTGTCAAGTTACCAGGCTACCACTTTGTGG
ACCACTGCATTGAGATTTTAAGCCATGACAAAGATTACAACAAGGTTAAGCTGTATGAGCATGCTGTTGC
TCATTCTGGATTGCCTGACAATGCCAGACGATAAGCGGCCGCGACTCTAGATCATAATCAGCCATACCAC
ATT
