>Addgene plasmid #54634 | tdEos-N1 | addgene partial sequence | sequence record 90489 | CMV-F 5'-CGCAAATGGGCGGTAGGCGTG-3'
GTGAACCGTCAGATCCGCTAGCGCTACCGGACTCAGATCTCGAGCTCAAGCTTCGAATTCTGCAGTCGAC
GGTACCGCGGGCCCGGGATCCACCGGTCGCCACCATGAGTGCGATTAAGCCAGACATGAAGATCAACCTC
CGTATGGAAGGCAACGTAAACGGGCACCACTTTGTGATCGACGGAGATGGTACAGGCAAGCCTTTTGAGG
GAAAACAGAGTATGGATCTTGAAGTCAAAGAGGGCGGACCTCTGCCTTTTGCCTTTGATATCCTGACCAC
TGCATTCCATTACGGCAACAGGGTATTCGCCGAATATCCAGACCACATACAAGACTATTTTAAGCAGTCG
TTTCCTAAGGGGTATTCGTGGGAACGAAGCTTGACTTTCGAAGACGGGGGCATTTGCATTGCCAGAAACG
ACATAACAATGGAAGGGGACACTTTCTATAATAAAGTTCGATTTCACGGTGTAAACTTTCCCGCCAATGG
TCCAGTTATGCAGAAGAAGACGCTGAAATGGGAGCCCTCCACTGAGAAAATGTATGTGCGTGATGGAGTG
CTGACTGGTGATATTCGCATGGCTTTGTTGCTTGAAGGAAATGCCCATTACCGATGTGACTTCAGAACTA
CTTACAAAGCTAAGGAGAAGGGTGTCAAGTTACCAGGCTACCACTTTGTGGACCACTGCATTGAGATTTT
AAGCCATGACAAAGATTACAACAAGGTTAAGCTGTATGAGCATGCTGTTGCTCATTCTGGATTGCCTGAC
AATGCCAGACGATCCGGTAGCGGTCACGGTACTGGTTCTACTGGTTCTGGTTCTTCTGAGAGTGCGATTA
AGCCAGACATGAAGATCAACCTCCGTATGG
