[The description below was written by a language model from this plasmid's Addgene catalogue record.]
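Description:
tdEos-N1 is an empty mammalian expression backbone of about 4.75 kb, built in the "N1" cloning-vector format for making fluorescent protein fusions. It carries no insert. The only payload is the coding sequence for tdEos, positioned so that a gene of interest cloned into the vector is fused upstream of it, leaving tdEos at the C terminus of the resulting protein. The plasmid is propagated in E. coli as a high-copy plasmid under kanamycin selection, and it provides a neomycin resistance marker so that transfected mammalian cells can be selected with G418. The record includes no feature table and does not state the promoter driving the fusion, the origin of replication, the polyadenylation signals or the layout of the cloning site, so these details cannot be confirmed here.

tdEos is the tandem-dimer form of Eos, a green-to-red photoconvertible fluorescent protein. The depositor notes describe the sequence as wild-type Eos carrying a T158H substitution. The two pairs of spectral values recorded correspond to the two states of the protein: excitation at 505 nm with emission at 516 nm for the green form, and excitation at 569 nm with emission at 581 nm for the red form after photoconversion. The vector therefore serves as a starting point for tagging a protein of choice with a photoconvertible label in mammalian cells. Such fusions are generally used for localization imaging, for optically highlighting and tracking a subpopulation of molecules, and for photoactivation-based super-resolution microscopy, although the record itself lists only its role as a cloning vector.
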