Addgene plasmid #54634: tdEos-N1
Purpose: (Empty Backbone) Localization: N1 Cloning Vector, Excitation: 505 / 569, Emission: 516 / 581
Depositing lab: Michael Davidson. Depositing organization: Florida State University, Tallahassee.
Backbone
  Vector backbone: tdEos-N1
  Backbone size (bp): 4750
  Vector type: Mammalian Expression
  Selectable markers: Neomycin (select with G418)
  Tag / fusion protein: tdEos (C terminal on backbone)
Growth in bacteria
  Bacterial resistance: Kanamycin, 50 μg/mL
  Growth temperature: 37°C
  Growth strain: DH5alpha
  Copy number: High Copy
Gene/Insert
  Gene/Insert name: None
  Tag / fusion protein: tdEos (C terminal on backbone)
Terms and licenses: Academic/Nonprofit Terms; Industry Terms
Depositor comments: wtEos + T158H. Excitation = 505 / 569; Emission = 516 / 581
How to cite: tdEos-N1 was a gift from Michael Davidson (Addgene plasmid # 54634 ; http://n2t.net/addgene:54634 ; RRID:Addgene_54634)
